>Addgene plasmid #99944 | pcDNA3-HA-REDD1 S137D (#628) | addgene full sequence | sequence record 198012 | Addgene NGS Result
GACATTGATTATTGACTAGTTATTAATAGTAATCAATTACGGGGTCATTAGTTCATAGCCCATATATGGA
GTTCCGCGTTACATAACTTACGGTAAATGGCCCGCCTGGCTGACCGCCCAACGACCCCCGCCCATTGACG
TCAATAATGACGTATGTTCCCATAGTAACGCCAATAGGGACTTTCCATTGACGTCAATGGGTGGAGTATT
TACGGTAAACTGCCCACTTGGCAGTACATCAAGTGTATCATATGCCAAGTACGCCCCCTATTGACGTCAA
TGACGGTAAATGGCCCGCCTGGCATTATGCCCAGTACATGACCTTATGGGACTTTCCTACTTGGCAGTAC
ATCTACGTATTAGTCATCGCTATTACCATGGTGATGCGGTTTTGGCAGTACATCAATGGGCGTGGATAGC
GGTTTGACTCACGGGGATTTCCAAGTCTCCACCCCATTGACGTCAATGGGAGTTTGTTTTGGCACCAAAA
TCAACGGGACTTTCCAAAATGTCGTAACAACTCCGCCCCATTGACGCAAATGGGCGGTAGGCGTGTACGG
TGGGAGGTCTATATAAGCAGAGCTCTCTGGCTAACTAGAGAACCCACTGCTTACTGGCTTATCGAAATTA
ATACGACTCACTATAGGGAGACCCAAGCTTGGTACCGAGCTCGGATCCGCCACCATGCCTAGCCTTTGGG
ACCGCTTCTCGTCGTCGTCCACCTCCTCTTCGCCCTCGTCCTTGCCCCGAACTCCCACCCCAGATCGGCC
GCCGCGCTCAGCCTGGGGGTCGGCGACCCGGGAGGAGGGGTTTGACCGCTCCACGAGCCTGGAGAGCTCG
GACTGCGAGTCCCTGGACAGCAGCAACAGTGGCTTCGGGCCGGAGGAAGACACGGCTTACCTGGATGGGG
TGTCGTTGCCCGACTTTGAGCTGCTCAGTGACCCTGAGGATGAACACTTGTGTGCCAACCTGATGCAGCT
GCTGCAGGAGAGCCTGGCCCAGGCGCGGCTGGGCTCTCGACGCCCTGCGCGCCTGCTGATGCCTAGCCAG
TTGGTAAGCCAGGTGGGCAAAGAACTACTGCGCCTGGCCTACGACGAGCCGTGCGGCCTGCGGGGGGCGC
TGCTGGACGTCTGCGTGGAGCAGGGCAAGAGCTGCCACAGCGTGGGCCAGCTGGCACTCGACCCCAGCCT
GGTGCCCACCTTCCAGCTGACCCTCGTGCTGCGCCTGGACTCACGACTCTGGCCCAAGATCCAGGGGCTG
TTTAGCTCCGCCAACTCTCCCTTCCTCCCTGGCTTCAGCCAGTCCCTGACGCTGAGCACTGGCTTCCGAG
TCATCAAGAAGAAGCTGTACAGCTCGGAACAGCTGCTCATTGAGGAGTGTTACCCATACGATGTTCCAGA
TTACGCTTGAGAATTCTGCAGATATCCATCACACTGGCGGCCGCTCGAGCATGCATCTAGAGGGCCCTAT
TCTATAGTGTCACCTAAATGCTAGAGCTCGCTGATCAGCCTCGACTGTGCCTTCTAGTTGCCAGCCATCT
GTTGTTTGCCCCTCCCCCGTGCCTTCCTTGACCCTGGAAGGTGCCACTCCCACTGTCCTTTCCTAATAAA
ATGAGGAAATTGCATCGCATTGTCTGAGTAGGTGTCATTCTATTCTGGGGGGTGGGGTGGGGCAGGACAG
CAAGGGGGAGGATTGGGAAGACAATAGCAGGCATGCTGGGGATGCGGTGGGCTCTATGGCTTCTGAGGCG
GAAAGAACCAGCTGGGGCTCTAGGGGGTATCCCC
[124 nt withheld, positions 1785-1908]
C
[91 nt withheld, positions 1910-2000]
A
[49 nt withheld, positions 2002-2050]
CCTTTGACGTTGGAGTCCACGTTCTTT
[37 nt withheld, positions 2078-2114]
ACCCTATCTCGGTCTATTCTTTTGATTTATAAGGGATTTTGCCGATTTCGGCCTATTGGTTAAAAAATGA
GCTGATTTAACAAAAATTTAACGCGAATTAATTCTGTGGAATGTGTGTCAGTTAGGGTGTGGAAAGTCCC
CAGGCTCCCCAGCAGGCAGAAGTATGCAAAGCATGCATCTCAATTAGTCAGCAACCAGGTGTGGAAAGTC
CCCAGGCTCCCCAGCAGGCAGAAGTATGCAAAGCATGCATCTCAATTAGTCAGCAACCATAGTCCCGCCC
CTAACTCCGCCCATCCCGCCCCTAACTCCGCCCAGTTCCGCCCATTCTCCGCCCCATGGCTGACTAATTT
TTTTTATTTATGCAGAGGCCGAGGCCGCCTCTGCCTCTGAGCTATTCCAGAAGTAGTGAGGAGGCTTTTT
TGGAGGCCTAGGCTTTTGCAAAAAGCTCCCGGGAGCTTGTATATCCATTTTCGGATCTGATCAAGAGACA
GGATGAGGATCGTTTCGCATGATTGAACAAGATGGATTGCACGCAGGTTCTCCGGCCGCTTGGGTGGAGA
GGCTATTCGGCTATGACTGGGCACAACAGACAATCGGCTGCTCTGATGCCGCCGTGTTCCGGCTGTCAGC
GCAGGGGCGCCCGGTTCTTTTTGTCAAGACCGACCTGTCCGGTGCCCTGAATGAACTGCAGGACGAGGCA
GCGCGGCTATCGTGGCTGGCCACGACGGGCGTTCCTTGCGCAGCTGTGCTCGACGTTGTCACTGAAGCGG
GAAGGGACTGGCTGCTATTGGGCGAAGTGCCGGGGCAGGATCTCCTGTCATCTCACCTTGCTCCTGCCGA
GAAAGTATCCATCATGGCTGATGCAATGCGGCGGCTGCATACGCTTGATCCGGCTACCTGCCCATTCGAC
CACCAAGCGAAACATCGCATCGAGCGAGCACGTACTCGGATGGAAGCCGGTCTTGTCGATCAGGATGATC
TGGACGAAGAGCATCAGGGGCTCGCGCCAGCCGAACTGTTCGCCAGGCTCAAGGCGCGCATGCCCGACGG
CGAGGATCTCGTCGTGACCCATGGCGATGCCTGCTTGCCGAATATCATGGTGGAAAATGGCCGCTTTTCT
GGATTCATCGACTGTGGCCGGCTGGGTGTGGCGGACCGCTATCAGGACATAGCGTTGGCTACCCGTGATA
TTGCTGAAGAGCTTGGCGGCGAATGGGCTGACCGCTTCCTCGTGCTTTACGGTATCGCCGCTCCCGATTC
GCAGCGCATCGCCTTCTATCGCCTTCTTGACGAGTTCTTCTGAGCGGGACTCTGGGGTTCGAAATGACCG
ACCAAGCGACGCCCAACCTGCCATCACGAGATTTCGATTCCACCGCCGCCTTCTATGAAAGGTTGGGCTT
CGGAATCGTTTTCCGGGACGCCGGCTGGATGATCCTCCAGCGCGGGGATCTCATGCTGGAGTTCTTCGCC
CACCCCAACTTGTTTATTGCAGCTTATAATGGTTACAAATAAAGCAATAGCATCACAAATTTCACAAATA
AAGCATTTTTTTCACTGCATTCTAGTTGTGGTTTGTCCAAACTCATCAATGTATCTTATCATGTCTGTAT
ACCGTCGACCTCTAGCTAGAGCTTGGCGTAATCATGGTCATAGCTGTTTCCTGTGTGAAATTGTTATCCG
CTCACAATTCCACACAACATACGAGCCGGAAGCATAAAGTGTAAAGCCTGGGGTGCCTAATGAGTGAGCT
AACTCACATTAATTGCGTTGCGCTCACTGCCCGCTTTCCAGTCGGGAAACCTGTCGTGCCAGCTGCATTA
ATGAATCGGCCAACGCGCGGGGAGAGGCGGTTTGCGTATTGGGCGCTCTTCCGCTTCCTCGCTCACTGAC
TCGCTGCGCTCGGTCGTTCGGCTGCGGCGAGCGGTATCAGCTCACTCAAAGGCGGTAATACGGTTATCCA
CAGAATCAGGGGATAACGCAGGAAAGAACATGTGAGCAAAAGGCCAGCAAAAGGCCAGGAACCGTAAAAA
GGCCGCGTTGCTGGCGTTTTTCCATAGGCTCCGCCCCCCTGACGAGCATCACAAAAATCGACGCTCAAGT
CAGAGGTGGCGAAACCCGACAGGACTATAAAGATACCAGGCGTTTCCCCCTGGAAGCTCCCTCGTGCGCT
CTCCTGTTCCGACCCTGCCGCTTACCGGATACCTGTCCGCCTTTCTCCCTTCGGGAAGCGTGGCGCTTTC
TCATAGCTCACGCTGTAGGTATCTCAGTTCGGTGTAGGTCGTTCGCTCCAAGCTGGGCTGTGTGCACGAA
CCCCCCGTTCAGCCCGACCGCTGCGCCTTATCCGGTAACTATCGTCTTGAGTCCAACCCGGTAAGACACG
ACTTATCGCCACTGGCAGCAGCCACTGGTAACAGGATTAGCAGAGCGAGGTATGTAGGCGGTGCTACAGA
GTTCTTGAAGTGGTGGCCTAACTACGGCTACACTAGAAGAACAGTATTTGGTATCTGCGCTCTGCTGAAG
CCAGTTACCTTCGGAAAAAGAGTTGGTAGCTCTTGATCCGGCAAACAAACCACCGCTGGTAGCGGTGGTT
TTTTTGTTTGCAAGCAGCAGATTACGCGCAGAAAAAAAGGATCTCAAGAAGATCCTTTGATCTTTTCTAC
GGGGTCTGACGCTCAGTGGAACGAAAACTCACGTTAAGGGATTTTGGTCATGAGATTATCAAAAAGGATC
TTCACCTAGATCCTTTTAAATTAAAAATGAAGTTTTAAATCAATCTAAAGTATATATGAGTAAACTTGGT
CTGACAGTTACCAATGCTTAATCAGTGAGGCACCTATCTCAGCGATCTGTCTATTTCGTTCATCCATAGT
TGCCTGACTCCCCGTCGTGTAGATAACTACGATACGGGAGGGCTTACCATCTGGCCCCAGTGCTGCAATG
ATACCGCGAGACCCACGCTCACCGGCTCCAGATTTATCAGCAATAAACCAGCCAGCCGGAAGGGCCGAGC
GCAGAAGTGGTCCTGCAACTTTATCCGCCTCCATCCAGTCTATTAATTGTTGCCGGGAAGCTAGAGTAAG
TAGTTCGCCAGTTAATAGTTTGCGCAACGTTGTTGCCATTGCTACAGGCATCGTGGTGTCACGCTCGTCG
TTTGGTATGGCTTCATTCAGCTCCGGTTCCCAACGATCAAGGCGAGTTACATGATCCCCCATGTTGTGCA
AAAAAGCGGTTAGCTCCTTCGGTCCTCCGATCGTTGTCAGAAGTAAGTTGGCCGCAGTGTTATCACTCAT
GGTTATGGCAGCACTGCATAATTCTCTTACTGTCATGCCATCCGTAAGATGCTTTTCTGTGACTGGTGAG
TACTCAACCAAGTCATTCTGAGAATAGTGTATGCGGCGACCGAGTTGCTCTTGCCCGGCGTCAATACGGG
ATAATACCGCGCCACATAGCAGAACTTTAAAAGTGCTCATCATTGGAAAACGTTCTTCGGGGCGAAAACT
CTCAAGGATCTTACCGCTGTTGAGATCCAGTTCGATGTAACCCACTCGTGCACCCAACTGATCTTCAGCA
TCTTTTACTTTCACCAGCGTTTCTGGGTGAGCAAAAACAGGAAGGCAAAATGCCGCAAAAAAGGGAATAA
GGGCGACACGGAAATGTTGAATACTCATACTCTTCCTTTTTCAATATTATTGAAGCATTTATCAGGGTTA
TTGTCTCATGAGCGGATACATATTTGAATGTATTTAGAAAAATAAACAAATAGGGGTTCCGCGCACATTT
CCCCGAAAAGTGCCACCTGACGTCGACGGATCGGGAGATCTCCCGATCCCCTATGGTGCACTCTCAGTAC
AATCTGCTCTGATGCCGCATAGTTAAGCCAGTATCTGCTCCCTGCTTGTGTGTTGGAGGTCGCTGAGTAG
TGCGCGAGCAAAATTTAAGCTACAACAAGGCAAGGCTTGACCGACAATTGCATGAAGAATCTGCTTAGGG
TTAGGCGTTTTGCGCTGCTTCGCGATGTACGGGCCAGATATACGCGTT
Features (pLannotate 1.2.2; 22 found; start..end, strand, type, name):
      1..380     +  enhancer       CMV enhancer: human cytomegalovirus immediate early enhancer
    381..584     +  promoter       CMV promoter: human cytomegalovirus (CMV) immediate early promoter
    580..613     +  LTR            5' LTR (truncated) (fragment): truncated 5' long terminal repeat (LTR) from HIV-1
    629..647     +  promoter       T7 promoter: promoter for bacteriophage T7 RNA polymerase
    685..1380    +  CDS            DDIT4: DDIT4_HUMAN - Also known as REDD1, RTP801. Experimental evidence at protein level: Swiss-Prot protein existence level 1. Regulates cell growth, proliferation and survival via inhibition of the activity of the mammalian target of rapamycin complex 1 (mTORC1). Inhibition of mTORC1 is mediated by a pathway that involves DDIT4/REDD1, AKT1, the TSC1-TSC2 complex and the GTPase RHEB. Plays an important role in responses to cellular energy levels and cellular stress, including responses to hypoxia and DNA damage. Regulates p53/TP53-mediated apoptosis in response to DNA damage via its effect on mTORC1
   1381..1408    +  CDS            3xHA (fragment): three tandem HA epitope tags
   1471..1489    -  promoter       SP6 promoter: promoter for bacteriophage SP6 RNA polymerase
   1515..1739    +  polyA_signal   bGH poly(A) signal: bovine growth hormone polyadenylation signal
   1743..1764    +  promoter       SV40 promoter (fragment): SV40 enhancer and early promoter
   1785..2213    +  rep_origin     f1 ori (sequence partly withheld): f1 bacteriophage origin of replication; arrow indicates direction of (+) strand synthesis
   2227..2556    +  promoter       SV40 promoter: SV40 enhancer and early promoter
   2623..3414    +  CDS            neo: KKA2_KLEPN - Also known as kan, nptII. Experimental evidence at protein level: Swiss-Prot protein existence level 1. Resistance to kanamycin, neomycin, paromomycin, ribostamycin, butirosin and gentamicin B. From Klebsiella pneumoniae.
   3438..3596    +  CDS            ble (fragment): BLE_KLEPN - Experimental evidence at protein level: Swiss-Prot protein existence level 1. Binding protein with a strong affinity to the bleomycin family of antibiotics. Binds to CL990; an antimitotic-antibiotic compound. From Klebsiella pneumoniae.
   3591..3712    +  polyA_signal   SV40 poly(A) signal: SV40 polyadenylation signal
   3785..3801    -  protein_bind   lac operator: The lac repressor binds to the lac operator to inhibit transcription in E. coli. This inhibition can be relieved by adding lactose or isopropyl-β-D-thiogalactopyranoside (IPTG). lac repressor encoded by lacI
   3809..3839    -  promoter       lac promoter: promoter for the E. coli lac operon
   3854..3875    -  protein_bind   CAP binding site: CAP binding activates transcription in the presence of cAMP. E. coli catabolite activator protein
   3888..3980    -  CDS            lacI (fragment): lac repressor; lacI; The lac repressor binds to the lac operator to inhibit transcription in E. coli. This inhibition can be relieved by adding lactose or isopropyl-β-D-thiogalactopyranoside (IPTG).
   4163..4751    -  rep_origin     ori: high-copy-number ColE1/pMB1/pBR322/pUC origin of replication
   4922..5782    -  CDS            AmpR: β-lactamase; bla; confers resistance to ampicillin, carbenicillin, and related antibiotics
   5783..5887    -  promoter       AmpR promoter: bla
   5946..5998    -  misc_feature   bom (fragment): basis of mobility region from pBR322
