[The description below was written by a language model from this plasmid's Addgene catalogue record and pLannotate feature annotations shown in this document.]
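Description:
pcDNA3-HA-REDD1 S137D is a mammalian expression plasmid built on the Invitrogen pcDNA3.1 backbone (about 6.2 kb in the sequenced record) that drives expression of a point mutant of human REDD1, the product of the DDIT4 gene. It is propagated in E. coli through a high-copy ColE1/pUC-type origin with ampicillin selection from the β-lactamase gene. An f1 origin is also present, which allows single-stranded DNA production. For selection in mammalian cells, the backbone carries a neomycin phosphotransferase cassette under the SV40 enhancer/early promoter with an SV40 polyadenylation signal, allowing G418 selection of stable transfectants.

The REDD1 coding sequence sits downstream of the human cytomegalovirus immediate early enhancer and promoter and is terminated by the bovine growth hormone polyadenylation signal. T7 and SP6 phage promoters flank the insert, as is usual for this backbone, and can serve for in vitro transcription or as sequencing primer sites. The insert carries the S137D substitution, replacing a serine with aspartate; the record does not state the rationale for this change. An HA epitope is fused for immunodetection or immunoprecipitation. Although the plasmid name places HA before REDD1, both the catalogue entry and the feature table put the tag at the C terminus, where a short HA-matching segment directly follows the DDIT4 reading frame. The cloning sites are not recorded.

REDD1 is a stress-responsive negative regulator of mTORC1 that acts through the TSC1-TSC2 complex. The plasmid comes from a structural and functional analysis of the protein, so it is suited to testing how altering residue 137 affects REDD1 activity in transfected mammalian cells.
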