Addgene plasmid #99944: pcDNA3-HA-REDD1 S137D (#628)
Purpose: mammalian expression
Depositing lab: James Brugarolas. Depositing organization: University of Texas Southwestern Medical Center. Publication: Structural analysis and functional implications of the negative mTORC1 regulator REDD1. Vega-Rubin-de-Celis S, Abdallah Z, Kinch L, Grishin NV, Brugarolas J, Zhang X. Biochemistry. 2010 Mar 23;49(11):2491-501. doi: 10.1021/bi902135e. PubMed 20166753.
Backbone
  Vector backbone: pcDNA3.1
  Backbone manufacturer: Invitrogen
  Vector type: Mammalian Expression
Growth in bacteria
  Bacterial resistance: Ampicillin, 100 μg/mL
  Growth temperature: 37°C
  Growth strain: DH5alpha
  Copy number: Unknown
Gene/Insert
  Gene/Insert name: REDD1
  Species: H. sapiens (human)
  Mutation: S137D
  Entrez Gene: DDIT4 (a.k.a. Dig2, REDD-1, REDD1)
  Tag / fusion protein: HA (C terminal on insert)
  Cloning method: Restriction Enzyme; 5′ cloning site Unknown (unknown if destroyed); 3′ cloning site Unknown (unknown if destroyed)
Terms and licenses: Academic/Nonprofit Terms; Industry Terms: Not Available to Industry
How to cite: pcDNA3-HA-REDD1 S137D (#628) was a gift from James Brugarolas (Addgene plasmid # 99944 ; http://n2t.net/addgene:99944 ; RRID:Addgene_99944)
